Addgene plasmid #79407: pCAG/hArf4(WT)-EGFP
Purpose: Expresses C-terminally EGFP-tagged Arf4(WT) in mammalian cells
Depositing lab: Kazuhisa Nakayama. Depositing organization: Kyoto University, Graduate School of Pharmaceutical Sciences. Publication: ARF1 and ARF4 regulate recycling endosomal morphology and retrograde transport from endosomes to the Golgi apparatus. Nakai W, Kondo Y, Saitoh A, Naito T, Nakayama K, Shin HW. Mol Biol Cell. 2013 Aug;24(16):2570-81. doi: 10.1091/mbc.E13-04-0197. Epub 2013 Jun 19. PubMed 23783033.
Backbone
  Vector backbone: pCAG
  Vector type: Mammalian Expression
  Selectable markers: Neomycin (select with G418)
Growth in bacteria
  Bacterial resistance: Ampicillin, 100 μg/mL
  Growth temperature: 37°C
  Growth strain: DH5alpha
  Copy number: Unknown
Gene/Insert
  Gene/Insert name: Arf4
  Species: H. sapiens (human)
  Entrez Gene: ARF4 (a.k.a. ARF2)
  Tag / fusion protein: EGFP (C terminal on backbone)
Terms and licenses: Academic/Nonprofit Terms; Industry Terms: Not Available to Industry
How to cite: pCAG/hArf4(WT)-EGFP was a gift from Kazuhisa Nakayama (Addgene plasmid # 79407 ; http://n2t.net/addgene:79407 ; RRID:Addgene_79407)
