[The description below was written by a language model from this plasmid's Addgene catalogue record.]
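Description:
pCAG/hArf4(WT)-EGFP is a mammalian expression plasmid built on the pCAG backbone that produces wild-type human ARF4 (ADP-ribosylation factor 4, also listed under the alias ARF2) fused at its C terminus to EGFP. The EGFP coding sequence is supplied by the backbone, so the ARF4 open reading frame sits upstream and in frame with the fluorescent tag. Placing the tag at the C terminus fits the biology of Arf family small GTPases, whose N-terminal region is generally needed for membrane association. The record does not list the promoter explicitly. The pCAG name conventionally denotes the CAG promoter, a hybrid of the CMV early enhancer and chicken beta-actin promoter that gives strong constitutive expression in many mammalian cell types. No feature table is provided, so the origin of replication, polyadenylation signal and overall size are not stated, and the copy number is recorded as unknown.

The plasmid is propagated in E. coli under ampicillin selection. It also carries a neomycin resistance marker, which allows G418 selection of transfected mammalian cells, for example to derive stable lines. According to the record, its purpose is to express EGFP-tagged wild-type Arf4 in mammalian cells. The associated study examined the roles of ARF1 and ARF4 in recycling endosome morphology and in retrograde transport from endosomes to the Golgi apparatus. In that setting the construct is suited to visualising the subcellular localisation of ARF4 by fluorescence microscopy. The "WT" label suggests it can also serve as a wild-type reference, although the record does not describe any mutant versions.
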