>Addgene plasmid #79407 | pCAG/hArf4(WT)-EGFP | addgene partial sequence | sequence record 176279 | Addgene Partial NGS Result
GCTAGTTTGACTCAGATCCGCCACCATGGGCCTCACTATCTCCTCCCTCTTCTCCCGACTATTTGGCAAG
AAGCAGATGCGCATTTTGATGGTTGGATTGGATGCTGCTGGCAAGACAACCATTCTGTATAAACTGAAGT
TAGGGGAGATAGTCACCACCATTCCTACCATTGGTTTTAATGTGGAAACAGTAGAATATAAGAACATTTG
TTTCACAGTATGGGATGTTGGTGGTCAAGATAGAATTAGGCCTCTCTGGAAGCATTACTTCCAGAATACC
CAGGGTCTTATTTTTGTGGTAGATAGCAACGATCGTGAAAGAATTCAGGAAGTAGCAGATGAGCTGCAGA
AAATGCTTCTGGTAGATGAATTGAGAGATGCAGTGCTGCTACTTTTTGCAAACAAACAGGATTTGCCAAA
TGCTATGGCCATCAGTGAAATGACAGATAAACTAGGGCTTCAGTCTCTTCGTAACAGAACATGGTATGTT
CAAGCCACTTGTGCAACACAAGGAACTGGTCTGTATGAAGGACTTGACTGGCTGTCAAATGAGCTTTCAA
AACGTCTCGAGGGTACCGCGGGCCCGGGATCCATCGCCACCATGGTGAGCAAGGGCGAGGAGCTGTTCAC
CGGGGTGGTGCCCATCCTGGTCGAGCTGGACGGCGACGTAAACGGCCACAAGTTCAGCGTGTCCGGCGAG
GGCGAGGGCGATGCCACCTACGGCAAGCTGACCCTGAAGTTCATCTGCACCACCGGCAAGCTGCCCGTGC
CCTGGCCCACCCTCGTGACCACCCTGACCTACGGCGTGCAGTGCTTCAGCCGCTACCCCGACCACATGAA
GCAGCACGACTTCTTCAAGTCCGCCATGCCCGAAGGCTACGTCCAGGAGCGCACCATCTTCTTCAAGGAC
GACGGCAACTACAAGACCCGCGCCGAGGTGAAGTTCGAGGGCGACACCCTGGTGAACCGCATCGAGCTGA
AGGGCATCGACTTCAAGGAGGACGGCAACATCCTGGGGCACAAGCTGGAGTACAACTACAACAGCCACAA
CGTCTATATCATGGCCGACAAGCAGAAGAACGGCATCAAGGTGAACTTCAAGATCCGCCACAACATCGAG
GACGGCAGCGTGCAGCTCGCCGACCACTACCAGCAGAACACCCCCATCGGCGACGGCCCCGTGCTGCTGC
CCGACAACCACTACCTGAGCACCCAGTCCGCCCTGAGCAAAGACCCCAACGAGAAGCGCGATCACATGGT
CCTGCTGGAGTTCGTGACCGCCGCCGGGATCACTCTCGGCATGGACGAGCTGTACAAGTAACAATTCACT
CCTCAGGTGCAGGCTGCCTATCAGAAGGTGGTGGCTGGTGTGGCCAATGCCCTGGCTCACAAATACCACT
GAGATCGATCTTTTTCCCTCTGCCAAAAATTATGGGGACATCATGAAGCCCCTTGAGCATCTGACTTCTG
GCTAATAAAGGAAATTTATTTTCATTGCAATAGTGTGTTGGAATTTTTTGTGTCTCTCACTCGGAAGGAC
ATATGGGAGGGCAAATCATTTAAAACATCAGAATGAGTATTTGGTTTAGAGTTTGGCAACATATGCCCAT
ATGCTGGCTGCCATGAACAAAGGTTGGCTATAAAGAGGTCATCAGTATATGAAACAGCCCCCTGCTGTCC
ATTCCTTATTCCATAGAAAAGCCTTGACTTGAGGTTAGATTTTTTTTATATTTTGTTTTGTGTTATTTTT
TTCTTTAACATCCCTAAAATTTTCCTTACATGTTTTACTAGCCAGATTTTTCCTCCTCTCCTGACTACTC
CCAGTCATAGCTGTCCCTCTTCTCTTATGGAGATCCCTCGACCTGCAGCCCAAGCTTGGCGTAATCATGG
TCATAGCTGTTTCCTGTGTGAAATTGTTATCCGCTCACAATTCCACACAACATACGAGCCGGAAGCATAA
AGTGTAAAGCCTGGGGTGCCTAATGAGTGAGCTAACTCACATTAATTGCGTTGCGCTCACTGCCCGCTTT
CCAGTCGGGAAACCTGTCGTGCCAGCGGATCCGCATCTCAATTAGTCAGCAACCATAGTCCCGCCCCTAA
CTCCGCCCATCCCGCCCCTAACTCCGCCCAGTTCCGCCCATTCTCCGCCCCATGGCTGACTAATTTTTTT
TATTTATGCAGAGGCCGAGGCCGCCTCGGCCTCTGAGCTATTCCAGAAGTAGTGAGGAGGCTTTTTTGGA
GGCCTAGGCTTTTGCAAAAAGCTAACTTGTTTATTGCAGCTTATAATGGTTACAAATAAAGCAATAGCAT
CACAAATTTCACAAATAAAGCATTTTTTTCACTGCATTCTAGTTGTGGTTTGTCCAAACTCATCAATGTA
TCTTATCATGTCTGGATCCGCTGCATTAATGAATCGGCCAACGCGCGGGGAGAGGCGGTTTGCGTATTGG
GCGCTCTTCCGCTTCCTCGCTCACTGACTCGCTGCGCTCGGTCGTTCGGCTGCGGCGAGCGGTATCAGCT
CACTCAAAGGCGGTAATACGGTTATCCACAGAATCAGGGGATAACGCAGGAAAGAACATGTGAGCAAAAG
GCCAGCAAAAGGCCAGGAACCGTAAAAAGGCCGCGTTGCTGGCGTTTTTCCATAGGCTCCGCCCCCCTGA
CGAGCATCACAAAAATCGACGCTCAAGTCAGAGGTGGCGAAACCCGACAGGACTATAAAGATACCAGGCG
TTTCCCCCTGGAAGCTCCCTCGTGCGCTCTCCTGTTCCGACCCTGCCGCTTACCGGATACCTGTCCGCCT
TTCTCCCTTCGGGAAGCGTGGCGCTTTCTCATAGCTCACGCTGTAGGTATCTCAGTTCGGTGTAGGTCGT
TCGCTCCAAGCTGGGCTGTGTGCACGAACCCCCCGTTCAGCCCGACCGCTGCGCCTTATCCGGTAACTAT
CGTCTTGAGTCCAACCCGGTAAGACACGACTTATCGCCACTGGCAGCAGCCACTGGTAACAGGATTAGCA
GAGCGAGGTATGTAGGCGGTGCTACAGAGTTCTTGAAGTGGTGGCCTAACTACGGCTACACTAGAAGAAC
AGTATTTGGTATCTGCGCTCTGCTGAAGCCAGTTACCTTCGGAAAAAGAGTTGGTAGCTCTTGATCCGGC
AAACAAACCACCGCTGGTAGCGGTGGTTTTTTTGTTTGCAAGCAGCAGATTACGCGCAGAAAAAAAGGAT
CTCAAGAAGATCCTTTGATCTTTTCTACGGGGTCTGACGCTCAGTGGAACGAAAACTCACGTTAAGGGAT
TTTGGTCATGAGATTATCAAAAAGGATCTTCACCTAGATCCTTTTAAATTAAAAATGAAGTTTTAAATCA
ATCTAAAGTATATATGAGTAAACTTGGTCTGACAGTTACCAATGCTTAATCAGTGAGGCACCTATCTCAG
CGATCTGTCTATTTCGTTCATCCATAGTTGCCTGACTCCCCGTCGTGTAGATAACTACGATACGGGAGGG
CTTACCATCTGGCCCCAGTGCTGCAATGATACCGCGAGACCCACGCTCACCGGCTCCAGATTTATCAGCA
ATAAACCAGCCAGCCGGAAGGGCCGAGCGCAGAAGTGGTCCTGCAACTTTATCCGCCTCCATCCAGTCTA
TTAATTGTTGCCGGGAAGCTAGAGTAAGTAGTTCGCCAGTTAATAGTTTGCGCAACGTTGTTGCCATTGC
TACAGGCATCGTGGTGTCACGCTCGTCGTTTGGTATGGCTTCATTCAGCTCCGGTTCCCAACGATCAAGG
CGAGTTACATGATCCCCCATGTTGTGCAAAAAAGCGGTTAGCTCCTTCGGTCCTCCGATCGTTGTCAGAA
GTAAGTTGGCCGCAGTGTTATCACTCATGGTTATGGCAGCACTGCATAATTCTCTTACTGTCATGCCATC
CGTAAGATGCTTTTCTGTGACTGGTGAGTACTCAACCAAGTCATTCTGAGAATAGTGTATGCGGCGACCG
AGTTGCTCTTGCCCGGCGTCAATACGGGATAATACCGCGCCACATAGCAGAACTTTAAAAGTGCTCATCA
TTGGAAAACGTTCTTCGGGGCGAAAACTCTCAAGGATCTTACCGCTGTTGAGATCCAGTTCGATGTAACC
CACTCGTGCACCCAACTGATCTTCAGCATCTTTTACTTTCACCAGCGTTTCTGGGTGAGCAAAAACAGGA
AGGCAAAATGCCGCAAAAAAGGGAATAAGGGCGACACGGAAATGTTGAATACTCATACTCTTCCTTTTTC
AATATTATTGAAGCATTTATCAGGGTTATTGTCTCATGAGCGGATACATATTTGAATGTATTTAGAAAAA
TAAACAAATAGGGGTTCCGCGCACATTTCCCCGAAAAGTGCCACCTGGGTCGAGCAGTGTGGTTTTCAAG
AGGAAGCAAAAAGCCTCTCCACCCAGGCCTGGAATGTTTCCACCCAATGTCGAGCAGTGTGGTTTTGCAA
GAGGAAGCAAAAAGCCTCTCCACCCAGGCCTGGAATGTTTCCACCCAATGTCGAGCAAACCCCGCCCAGC
GTCTTGTCATTGGCGAATTAATTCGAACACGCAGATGCAGTCGGGGCGGCGCGGTCCCAGGTCCACTTCG
CATATTAAGGTGACGCGTGTGGCCTCGAACACCGAGCGACCCTGCAGCCAATATGGGATCGGCCATTGAA
CAAGATGGATTGCACGCAGGTTCTCCGGCCGCTTGGGTGGAGAGGCTATTCGGCTATGACTGGGCACAAC
AGACAATCGGCTGCTCTGATGCCGCCGTGTTCCGGCTGTCAGCGCAGGGGCGCCCGGTTCTTTTTGTCAA
GACCGACCTGTCCGGTGCCCTGAATGAACTGCAGGACGAGGCAGCGCGGCTATCGTGGCTGGCCACGACG
GGCGTTCCTTGCGCAGCTGTGCTCGACGTTGTCACTGAAGCGGGAAGGGACTGGCTGCTATTGGGCGAAG
TGCCGGGGCAGGATCTCCTGTCATCTCACCTTGCTCCTGCCGAGAAAGTATCCATCATGGCTGATGCAAT
GCGGCGGCTGCATACGCTTGATCCGGCTACCTGCCCATTCGACCACCAAGCGAAACATCGCATCGAGCGA
GCACGTACTCGGATGGAAGCCGGTCTTGTCGATCAGGATGATCTGGACGAAGAGCATCAGGGGCTCGCGC
CAGCCGAACTGTTCGCCAGGCTCAAGGCGCGCATGCCCGACGGCGATGATCTCGTCGTGACCCATGGCGA
TGCCTGCTTGCCGAATATCATGGTGGAAAATGGCCGCTTTTCTGGATTCATCGACTGTGGCCGGCTGGGT
GTGGCGGACCGCTATCAGGACATAGCGTTGGCTACCCGTGATATTGCTGAAGAGCTTGGCGGCGAATGGG
CTGACCGCTTCCTCGTGCTTTACGGTATCGCCGCTCCCGATTCGCAGCGCATCGCCTTCTATCGCCTTCT
TGACGAGTTCTTCTGAGGGGATCGGCAATAAAAAGACAGAATAAAACGCACGGGTGTTGGGTCGTTTGTT
CGGATCCGTCGACATTGATTATTGACTAGTTATTAATAGTAATCAATTACGGGGTCATTAGTTCATAGCC
CATATATGGAGTTCCGCGTTACATAACTTACGGTAAATGGCCCGCCTGGCTGACCGCCCAACGACCCCCG
CCCATTGACGTCAATAATGACGTATGTTCCCATAGTAACGCCAATAGGGACTTTCCATTGACGTCAATGG
GTGGAGTATTTACGGTAAACTGCCCACTTGGCAGTACATCAAGTGTATCATATGCCAAGTACGCCCCCTA
TTGACGTCAATGACGGTAAATGGCCCGCCTGGCATTATGCCCAGTACATGACCTTATGGGACTTTCCTAC
TTGGCAGTACATCTACGTATTAGTCATCGCTATTACCATGGTCGAGGTGAGCCCCACGTTCTGCTTCACT
CTCCCCATCTCCCCCCCCTCCCCACCCCCAATTTTGTATTTATTTATTTTTTAATTATTTTGTGCAGCGA
TGGGGG
